Addgene plasmid #121864: JN202: pMVP/SB/Blast-DEST
Purpose: (Empty Backbone) pMVP destination vector, empty Sleeping Beauty transposon vector backbone w/ Blast selection cassette
Depositing lab: Christopher Newgard. Depositing organization: Duke University. Publication: Creation of versatile cloning platforms for transgene expression and dCas9-based epigenome editing. Haldeman JM, Conway AE, Arlotto ME, Slentz DH, Muoio DM, Becker TC, Newgard CB. Nucleic Acids Res. 2018 Dec 27. pii: 5264291. doi: 10.1093/nar/gky1286. PubMed 30590691.
Backbone
  Vector backbone: JN607
  Backbone manufacturer: Newgard Lab
  Backbone size (bp): 4261
  Vector type: Mammalian Expression ; Sleeping Beauty Transposon, pMVP Gateway Destination Vector
  Selectable markers: Blasticidin
Growth in bacteria
  Bacterial resistance: Chloramphenicol and Ampicillin, 25 & 100 μg/mL
  Growth temperature: 37°C
  Growth strain: ccdB Survival
  Copy number: High Copy
Gene/Insert
  Gene/Insert name: Gateway selection cassette (ccdb gene + Chlor resistance gene)
  Species: Synthetic
  Insert size (bp): 1455
  Cloning method: Gibson Cloning
Terms and licenses: Academic/Nonprofit Terms; Industry Terms: Not Available to Industry
Depositor comments: Sleeping Beauty ITR sequences derived from Addgene #26561
How to cite: JN202: pMVP/SB/Blast-DEST was a gift from Christopher Newgard (Addgene plasmid # 121864 ; http://n2t.net/addgene:121864 ; RRID:Addgene_121864)
