[The description below was written by a language model from this plasmid's Addgene catalogue record and pLannotate feature annotations shown in this document.]
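Description:
JN202: pMVP/SB/Blast-DEST is an empty Gateway destination vector from the pMVP modular cloning platform, built on the JN607 backbone and designed to deliver mammalian expression cassettes by Sleeping Beauty transposition. In bacteria it replicates from a high-copy ColE1/pUC-type origin and carries an ampicillin resistance gene (bla) with its own promoter. Remnants of a pBluescript-type multiple cloning site, lacZα and f1 origin are also detected. The recorded insert is the standard Gateway selection cassette, introduced by Gibson cloning. It consists of attR1 and attR2 sites flanking a chloramphenicol acetyltransferase gene and the ccdB toxin gene, along with a ccdA fragment. Because ccdB poisons ordinary E. coli, the unrecombined plasmid is maintained in a ccdB-tolerant strain under combined chloramphenicol and ampicillin selection. An LR recombination replaces the cassette with the user's assembled elements, which allows counterselection against unrecombined vector.

Downstream of attR2 lies a blasticidin selection unit. An SV40 enhancer/early promoter and a bacterial EM7 promoter sit in tandem ahead of the blasticidin S deaminase (BSD) gene, which is followed by an HSV TK polyadenylation signal, giving blasticidin selection in mammalian cells. No mammalian promoter is annotated upstream of the attR cassette, consistent with the promoter, gene and polyadenylation modules being supplied through the Gateway reaction. The record says the Sleeping Beauty inverted terminal repeats derive from another deposited plasmid, but the automated feature table does not annotate them, so their exact positions are not shown. They presumably bracket the Gateway and blasticidin regions. With a source of Sleeping Beauty transposase, the recombined vector would be used to integrate transgenes stably into the genome and select the resulting cells.
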