Features (pLannotate 1.2.2; 21 found; start..end, strand, type, name):
     24..128     +  promoter       AmpR promoter: bla
    129..989     +  CDS            AmpR: β-lactamase; bla; confers resistance to ampicillin, carbenicillin, and related antibiotics
   1160..1748    +  rep_origin     ori: high-copy-number ColE1/pMB1/pBR322/pUC origin of replication
   1925..1942    -  CDS            lacZα (fragment): LacZα fragment of β-galactosidase; lacZ fragment
   1943..1978    +  misc_feature   MCS (fragment): pBluescript multiple cloning site
   2220..2241    +  misc_feature   MCS (fragment): pBluescript multiple cloning site
   2241..2365    +  protein_bind   attR1: mutant version of attR; recombination site for the Gateway® LR reaction LR Clonase™
   2390..2420    +  promoter       lac UV5 promoter: E. coli lac promoter with an "up" mutation
   2444..2473    +  promoter       cat promoter (fragment): promoter of the E. coli cat gene encoding chloramphenicol acetyltransferase
   2474..3133    +  CDS            CmR: chloramphenicol acetyltransferase; cat; confers resistance to chloramphenicol
   3312..3470    +  CDS            ccdA (fragment): CCDA_ECO57 - Also known as H, letA. Experimental evidence at protein level: Swiss-Prot protein existence level 1. Antitoxin component of a type II toxin-antitoxin (TA) system which inhibits the post-segregational killing (PSK) of plasmid-free cells, also referred to as a plasmid addiction system. Binds to and blocks the activity of CcdB; will also remove bound CcdB protein from the CcdB-GyrA complex by forming a CcdA-CcdB complex, a process termed rejuvenation. Functions as a transcriptional corepressor for the ccdAB operon, repression also requires CcdB (By similarity). From Escherichia coli
   3475..3777    +  CDS            ccdB: CCDB_ECOLI - Also known as G, letB, letD. Experimental evidence at protein level: Swiss-Prot protein existence level 1. Toxic component of a type II toxin-antitoxin (TA) system, functioning in plasmid maintainence. Responsible for the post- segregational killing (PSK) of plasmid-free cells, also referred to as a plasmid addiction system. Half-life of over 2 hours. Cell killing by CcdB is accompanied by filamentation, defects in chromosome and plasmid segregation, defects in cell division, formation of anucleate cells, decreased DNA synthesis and plasmid loss. Interferes with the activity of DN
   3821..3945    -  protein_bind   attR2: mutant version of attR; recombination site for the Gateway® LR reaction LR Clonase™
   3946..3977    +  misc_feature   MCS (fragment): pBluescript multiple cloning site
   3997..4313    +  promoter       SV40 promoter: SV40 enhancer and early promoter
   4361..4408    +  promoter       EM7 promoter: synthetic bacterial promoter&nbsp
   4427..4825    +  CDS            BSD: blasticidin S deaminase; Aspergillus terreus BSD; confers resistance to blasticidin
   4909..4957    +  polyA_signal   HSV TK poly(A) signal: herpes simplex virus thymidine kinase polyadenylation signal (Cole and Stacy, 1985)
   5048..5064    -  polyA_signal   bGH poly(A) signal (fragment): bovine growth hormone polyadenylation signal
   5133..5195    -  rep_origin     f1 ori (fragment) (sequence partly withheld): f1 bacteriophage origin of replication; arrow indicates direction of (+) strand synthesis
   5442..5713    -  rep_origin     f1 ori (fragment) (sequence partly withheld): f1 bacteriophage origin of replication; arrow indicates direction of (+) strand synthesis
>Addgene plasmid #121864 | JN202: pMVP/SB/Blast-DEST | addgene full sequence | sequence record 237491 | Addgene NGS Result
GTGGCACTTTTCGGGGAAATGTGCGCGGAACCCCTATTTGTTTATTTTTCTAAATACATTCAAATATGTA
TCCGCTCATGAGACAATAACCCTGATAAATGCTTCAATAATATTGAAAAAGGAAGAGTATGAGTATTCAA
CATTTCCGTGTCGCCCTTATTCCCTTTTTTGCGGCATTTTGCCTTCCTGTTTTTGCTCACCCAGAAACGC
TGGTGAAAGTAAAAGATGCTGAAGATCAGTTGGGTGCACGAGTGGGTTACATCGAACTGGATCTCAACAG
CGGTAAGATCCTTGAGAGTTTTCGCCCCGAAGAACGTTTTCCAATGATGAGCACTTTTAAAGTTCTGCTA
TGTGGCGCGGTATTATCCCGTATTGACGCCGGGCAAGAGCAACTCGGTCGCCGCATACACTATTCTCAGA
ATGACTTGGTTGAGTACTCACCAGTCACAGAAAAGCATCTTACGGATGGCATGACAGTAAGAGAATTATG
CAGTGCTGCCATAACCATGAGTGATAACACTGCGGCCAACTTACTTCTGACAACGATCGGAGGACCGAAG
GAGCTAACCGCTTTTTTGCACAACATGGGGGATCATGTAACTCGCCTTGATCGTTGGGAACCGGAGCTGA
ATGAAGCCATACCAAACGACGAGCGTGACACCACGATGCCTGTAGCAATGGCAACAACGTTGCGCAAACT
ATTAACTGGCGAACTACTTACTCTAGCTTCCCGGCAACAATTAATAGACTGGATGGAGGCGGATAAAGTT
GCAGGACCACTTCTGCGCTCGGCCCTTCCGGCTGGCTGGTTTATTGCTGATAAATCTGGAGCCGGTGAGC
GTGGGTCTCGCGGTATCATTGCAGCACTGGGGCCAGATGGTAAGCCCTCCCGTATCGTAGTTATCTACAC
GACGGGGAGTCAGGCAACTATGGATGAACGAAATAGACAGATCGCTGAGATAGGTGCCTCACTGATTAAG
CATTGGTAACTGTCAGACCAAGTTTACTCATATATACTTTAGATTGATTTAAAACTTCATTTTTAATTTA
AAAGGATCTAGGTGAAGATCCTTTTTGATAATCTCATGACCAAAATCCCTTAACGTGAGTTTTCGTTCCA
CTGAGCGTCAGACCCCGTAGAAAAGATCAAAGGATCTTCTTGAGATCCTTTTTTTCTGCGCGTAATCTGC
TGCTTGCAAACAAAAAAACCACCGCTACCAGCGGTGGTTTGTTTGCCGGATCAAGAGCTACCAACTCTTT
TTCCGAAGGTAACTGGCTTCAGCAGAGCGCAGATACCAAATACTGTTCTTCTAGTGTAGCCGTAGTTAGG
CCACCACTTCAAGAACTCTGTAGCACCGCCTACATACCTCGCTCTGCTAATCCTGTTACCAGTGGCTGCT
GCCAGTGGCGATAAGTCGTGTCTTACCGGGTTGGACTCAAGACGATAGTTACCGGATAAGGCGCAGCGGT
CGGGCTGAACGGGGGGTTCGTGCACACAGCCCAGCTTGGAGCGAACGACCTACACCGAACTGAGATACCT
ACAGCGTGAGCTATGAGAAAGCGCCACGCTTCCCGAAGGGAGAAAGGCGGACAGGTATCCGGTAAGCGGC
AGGGTCGGAACAGGAGAGCGCACGAGGGAGCTTCCAGGGGGAAACGCCTGGTATCTTTATAGTCCTGTCG
GGTTTCGCCACCTCTGACTTGAGCGTCGATTTTTGTGATGCTCGTCAGGGGGGCGGAGCCTATGGAAAAA
CGCCAGCAACGCGGCCTTTTTACGGTTCCTGGCCTTTTGCTGGCCTTTTGCTCACATGTTCTTTCCTGCG
TTATCCCCTGATTCTGTGGATAACCGTATTACCGCCTTTGAGTGAGCTGATACCGCTCGCCGCAGCCGAA
CGACCGAGCGCAGCGAGTCAGTGAGCGAGGAAGCTGTAAAACGACGGCCAGTAGCTCCACCGCGGTGGCG
GCCGCTCTAGAACTAGTGTACACCCTATACAGTTGAAGTCGGAAGTTTACATACACTTAAGTTGGAGTCA
TTAAAACTCGTTTTTCAACTACTCCACAAATTTCTTGTTAACAAACAATAGTTTTGGCAAGTCAGTTAGG
ACATCTACTTTGTGCATGACACAAGTCATTTTTCCAACAATTGTTTACAGACAGATTATTTCACTTATAA
TTCACTGTATCACAATTCCAGTGGGTCAGAAGTTTACATACACTAAGTTGGGCTGCAGGAATTCGATATC
ACAAGTTTGTACAAAAAAGCTGAACGAGAAACGTAAAATGATATAAATATCAATATATTAAATTAGATTT
TGCATAAAAAACAGACTACATAATACTGTAAAACACAACATATCCAGTCACTATGGCGGCCGCATTAGGC
ACCCCAGGCTTTACACTTTATGCTTCCGGCTCGTATAATGTGTGGATTTTGAGTTAGGATCCGTCGAGAT
TTTCAGGAGCTAAGGAAGCTAAAATGGAGAAAAAAATCACTGGATATACCACCGTTGATATATCCCAATG
GCATCGTAAAGAACATTTTGAGGCATTTCAGTCAGTTGCTCAATGTACCTATAACCAGACCGTTCAGCTG
GATATTACGGCCTTTTTAAAGACCGTAAAGAAAAATAAGCACAAGTTTTATCCGGCCTTTATTCACATTC
TTGCCCGCCTGATGAATGCTCATCCGGAATTCCGTATGGCAATGAAAGACGGTGAGCTGGTGATATGGGA
TAGTGTTCACCCTTGTTACACCGTTTTCCATGAGCAAACTGAAACGTTTTCATCGCTCTGGAGTGAATAC
CACGACGATTTCCGGCAGTTTCTACACATATATTCGCAAGATGTGGCGTGTTACGGTGAAAACCTGGCCT
ATTTCCCTAAAGGGTTTATTGAGAATATGTTTTTCGTCTCAGCCAATCCCTGGGTGAGTTTCACCAGTTT
TGATTTAAACGTGGCCAATATGGACAACTTCTTCGCCCCCGTTTTCACCATGGGCAAATATTATACGCAA
GGCGACAAGGTGCTGATGCCGCTGGCGATTCAGGTTCATCATGCCGTTTGTGATGGCTTCCATGTCGGCA
GAATGCTTAATGAATTACAACAGTACTGCGATGAGTGGCAGGGCGGGGCGTAAACGCGTGGATCCGGCTT
ACTAAAAGCCAGATAACAGTATGCGTATTTGCGCGCTGATTTTTGCGGTATAAGAATATATACTGATATG
TATACCCGAAGTATGTCAAAAAGAGGTATGCTATGAAGCAGCGTATTACAGTGACAGTTGACAGCGACAG
CTATCAGTTGCTCAAGGCATATATGATGTCAATATCTCCGGTCTGGTAAGCACAACCATGCAGAATGAAG
CCCGTCGTCTGCGTGCCGAACGCTGGAAAGCGGAAAATCAGGAAGGGATGGCTGAGGTCGCCCGGTTTAT
TGAAATGAACGGCTCTTTTGCTGACGAGAACAGGGGCTGGTGAAATGCAGTTTAAGGTTTACACCTATAA
AAGAGAGAGCCGTTATCGTCTGTTTGTGGATGTACAGAGTGATATTATTGACACGCCCGGGCGACGGATG
GTGATCCCCCTGGCCAGTGCACGTCTGCTGTCAGATAAAGTCTCCCGTGAACTTTACCCGGTGGTGCATA
TCGGGGATGAAAGCTGGCGCATGATGACCACCGATATGGCCAGTGTGCCGGTCTCCGTTATCGGGGAAGA
AGTGGCTGATCTCAGCCACCGCGAAAATGACATCAAAAACGCCATTAACCTGATGTTCTGGGGAATATAA
ATGTCAGGCTCCCTTATACACAGCCAGTCTGCAGGTCGACCATAGTGACTGGATATGTTGTGTTTTACAG
TATTATGTAGTCTGTTTTTTATGCAAAATCTAATTTAATATATTGATATTTATATCATTTTACGTTTCTC
GTTCAGCTTTCTTGTACAAAGTGGTGATATCAAGCTTATCGATACCGTCGACCTCGACATGGTCATAGCT
GTTGACGGTGTGGAAAGTCCCCAGGCTCCCCAGCAGGCAGAAGTATGCAAAGCATGCATCTCAATTAGTC
AGCAACCAGGTGTGGAAAGTCCCCAGGCTCCCCAGCAGGCAGAAGTATGCAAAGCATGCATCTCAATTAG
TCAGCAACCATAGTCCCGCCCCTAACTCCGCCCATCCCGCCCCTAACTCCGCCCAGTTCCGCCCATTCTC
CGCCCCATGGCTGACTAATTTTTTTTATTTATGCAGAGGCCGAGGCCGCCTCTGCCTCTGAGCTATTCCA
GAAGTAGTGAGGAGGCTTTTTTGGAGGCCTAGGCTTTTGCAAAAAGCTCCCGGGAGCTTGTATATCCATT
TTCGGATCTGATCAGCACGTGTTGACAATTAATCATCGGCATAGTATATCGGCATAGTATAATACGACAA
GGTGAGGAACTAAACCATGGCCAAGCCTTTGTCTCAAGAAGAATCCACCCTCATTGAAAGAGCAACGGCT
ACAATCAACAGCATCCCCATCTCTGAAGACTACAGCGTCGCCAGCGCAGCTCTCTCTAGCGACGGCCGCA
TCTTCACTGGTGTCAATGTATATCATTTTACTGGGGGACCTTGTGCAGAACTCGTGGTGCTGGGCACTGC
TGCTGCTGCGGCAGCTGGCAACCTGACTTGTATCGTCGCGATCGGAAATGAGAACAGGGGCATCTTGAGC
CCCTGCGGACGGTGCCGACAGGTGCTTCTCGATCTGCATCCTGGGATCAAAGCCATAGTGAAGGACAGTG
ATGGACAGCCGACGGCAGTTGGGATTCGTGAATTGCTGCCCTCTGGTTATGTGTGGGAGGGCTAACGTAC
CGGTTAGTAATGAGTTTAAACGGGGGAGGCTAACTGAAACACGGAAGGAGACAATACCGGAAGGAACCCG
CGCTATGACGGCAATAAAAAGACAGAATAAAACGCACGGGTGTTGGGTCGTTTGTTCATAAACGCGGGGT
TCGGTCCCAGGGCTGGCACTCTGTCGATACCCCACCGAGACCCCATTGGGGCCAATACGCCCGCGTTTCT
TCCTTTTCCCCACCCCACCCCCCAAGTTCGGGTGAAGGCCCAGGGCTCGCAGCCAACGTCGGGGCGGCAG
GCCCTGCCATAGCAGATCCGGTTAAATCAAAAGAATAGACCGAGATAGGGT
[34 nt withheld, positions 5162-5195]
GTACATTGAGTGTATGTAAACTTCTGACCCACTGGGAATGTGATGAAAGAAATAAAAGCTGAAATGAATC
ATTCTCTCTACTATTATTCTGATATTTCACATTCTTAAAATAAAGTGGTGATCCTAACTGACCTAAGACA
GGGAATTTTTACTAGGATTAAATGTCAGGAATTGTGAAAAAGTGAGTTTAAATGTATTTGGCTAAGGTGT
ATGTAAACTTCCGACTTCAACTGTATAGGGATTGTACAAAGG
[49 nt withheld, positions 5448-5496]
T
[91 nt withheld, positions 5498-5588]
G
[124 nt withheld, positions 5590-5713]
CAG
